Addgene plasmid #52058: pCMV-myc3-Mdm2 D367A
Purpose: expression of non-cleavable Mdm2 in mammalian cells
Depositing lab: Tyler Jacks & Trudy Oliver. Depositing organization: Massachusetts Institute of Technology. Publication: Caspase-2-mediated cleavage of Mdm2 creates a p53-induced positive feedback loop. Oliver TG, Meylan E, Chang GP, Xue W, Burke JR, Humpton TJ, Hubbard D, Bhutkar A, Jacks T. Mol Cell. 2011 Jul 8;43(1):57-71. doi: 10.1016/j.molcel.2011.06.012. PubMed 21726810.
Backbone
  Vector backbone: pCMV
  Backbone manufacturer: Clontech
  Backbone size w/o insert (bp): 3800
  Vector type: Mammalian Expression
  Selectable markers: Neomycin (select with G418) ; G418
Growth in bacteria
  Bacterial resistance: Ampicillin, 100 μg/mL
  Growth temperature: 37°C
  Growth strain: DH5alpha
  Copy number: Unknown
Gene/Insert
  Gene/Insert name: Mdm2 D367A (alt name: MDM2 oncogene, E3 ubiquitin protein ligase)
  Species: H. sapiens (human)
  Insert size (bp): 1800
  Mutation: D367A
  Entrez Gene: MDM2 (a.k.a. ACTFS, HDMX, LSKB, hdm2)
  Promoter: CMV
  Tag / fusion protein: myc3 (N terminal on backbone)
  Cloning method: Restriction Enzyme; 5′ cloning site EcoRI (not destroyed); 3′ cloning site EcoRI (not destroyed)
  Sequencing primers: 5′ Bglob-intron-F
Terms and licenses: Academic/Nonprofit Terms; Industry Terms: Not Available to Industry
Depositor comments: Original plasmid from Y. Xiong, Addgene plasmid #20935.
How to cite: pCMV-myc3-Mdm2 D367A was a gift from Tyler Jacks & Trudy Oliver (Addgene plasmid # 52058 ; http://n2t.net/addgene:52058 ; RRID:Addgene_52058)
