[The description below was written by a language model from this plasmid's Addgene catalogue record.]
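Description:
pCMV-myc3-Mdm2 D367A is a mammalian expression plasmid built on a Clontech pCMV backbone of about 3.8 kb. It carries a roughly 1.8 kb human MDM2 cDNA inserted at an EcoRI site that is preserved on both sides of the insert. It is propagated in E. coli under ampicillin selection. The record also lists neomycin resistance as the mammalian selectable marker, which would allow G418 selection of stably transfected cells. No feature table is provided, so the origin of replication, polyadenylation signal and other backbone elements are not documented here. The listed sequencing primer name does suggest a beta-globin intron upstream of the cloning site.

The CMV promoter drives strong constitutive transcription of the insert in mammalian cells. The MDM2 open reading frame is fused at its N-terminus to a triple myc epitope supplied by the backbone, so the protein can be detected or immunoprecipitated with anti-myc antibodies. MDM2 is an E3 ubiquitin ligase best known as a negative regulator of p53. This version carries a D367A substitution, replacing an aspartate with alanine, and the stated purpose is expression of a non-cleavable form of Mdm2. The associated study concerns caspase-2-mediated cleavage of Mdm2 and a p53-induced positive feedback loop, which is consistent with the mutation removing a caspase cleavage site. The construct is therefore suited to comparing cleavage-resistant and wild-type Mdm2 in transfected cells. According to the depositor's comments, it was derived from an earlier deposited myc3-tagged MDM2 plasmid.
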