>Addgene plasmid #52058 | pCMV-myc3-Mdm2 D367A | addgene partial sequence | sequence record 81172 | CMV-F 5'-CGCAAATGGGCGGTAGGCGTG-3'
CTATATAAGCAGAGCTCGTTTAGTGAACCGTCAGATCGCCTGGAGACGCCATCCACGCTGTTTTGACCTC
CATAGAAGACACCGGGACCGATCCAGCCTCCGGTCGACCGATCCTGAGAACTTCAGGGTGAGTTTGGGGA
CCCTTGATTGTTCTTTCTTTTTCGCTATTGTAAAATTCATGTTATATGGAGGGGGCAAAGTTTTCAGGGT
GTTGTTTAGAATGGGAAGATGTCCCTTGTATCACCATGGACCCTCATGATAATTTTGTTTCTTTCACTTT
CTACTCTGTTGACAACCATTGTCTCCTCTTATTTTCTTTTCATTTTCTGTAACTTTTTCGTTAAACTTTA
GCTTGCATTTGTAACGAATTTTTAAATTCACTTTTGTTTATTTGTCAGATTGTAAGTACTTTCTCTAATC
ACTTTTTTTTCAAGGCAATCAGGGTATATTATATTGTACTTCAGCACAGTTTTAGAGAACAATTGTCATA
ATTAAATGATAAGGTAGAATATTTCTGCATATAAATTCTGGCTGGCGTGGAAATATTCTTATTGGTAGAA
ACAACTACACCCTGGTCATCATCCTGCCTTTCTCTTTATGGTTACAATGATATACACTGTTTGAGATGAG
GATAAAATACTCTGAGTCCAAACCGGGCCCCTCTGCTAACCATGTTCATGCCTTCTTCTCTTTCCTACAG
CTCCTGGGCAACGTGCTGGTTGTTGTGCTGTCTCATCATTTTGGCAAAGAATTCCTCGACGGATCGATGG
AGCAAAAGTTAATCTCAGAGGAAGATCTGGAATTAGAACAGAAACTCATAAGCGAAGAGGACTTAGAGCT
GGAGCAGAAGTTGATTAGTGAGGAGGATTTGGGCGCCGGATCCGTCGACCACCCAGTGTCTAGAGAATTC
ACCATGGTGAGGAGCAGGCAAATGTGCAATACCAACATGTCTGTACCTACTGATGGTGCTGTAACCACCT
CACAGATTCCAGCTTCGGAACAAGAGACCCTGGTTAGACCAAAGCCATTGCTTTTGAAGTTATTAAAGTC
TGTTGGTGCACAAAAAGACACTTA
